Addgene plasmid #113441: pEJS664-pMCSG7-AcrIIC5Smu
Purpose: Expresses a 6X-His tagged type II-C anti-CRISPR protein from S. muelleri in bacterial cells
Depositing lab: Erik Sontheimer. Depositing organization: University of Massachusetts, Worcester. Publication: Potent Cas9 Inhibition in Bacterial and Human Cells by AcrIIC4 and AcrIIC5 Anti-CRISPR Proteins. Lee J, Mir A, Edraki A, Garcia B, Amrani N, Lou HE, Gainetdinov I, Pawluk A, Ibraheim R, Gao XD, Liu P, Davidson AR, Maxwell KL, Sontheimer EJ. MBio. 2018 Dec 4;9(6). pii: mBio.02321-18. doi: 10.1128/mBio.02321-18. PubMed 30514786.
Backbone
  Vector backbone: pMCSG7
  Backbone size w/o insert (bp): 5220
  Total vector size (bp): 5679
  Vector type: Bacterial Expression
Growth in bacteria
  Bacterial resistance: Ampicillin, 100 μg/mL
  Growth temperature: 37°C
  Growth strain: DH5alpha
  Copy number: Unknown
Gene/Insert
  Gene/Insert name: Type II-C anti-CRISPR with N-terminal 6xHis and TEV site
  Species: Simonsiella muelleri
  Insert size (bp): 459
  Promoter: lacI
  Tag / fusion protein: 6xHis (N terminal on insert)
  Cloning method: Gibson Cloning
  Sequencing primers: 5′ TAATACGACTCACTATAGG; 3′ GCTAGTTATTGCTCAGCGG
Terms and licenses: Academic/Nonprofit Terms; Industry Terms: Not Available to Industry
How to cite: pEJS664-pMCSG7-AcrIIC5Smu was a gift from Erik Sontheimer (Addgene plasmid # 113441 ; http://n2t.net/addgene:113441 ; RRID:Addgene_113441)
