[The description below was written by a language model from this plasmid's Addgene catalogue record and pLannotate feature annotations shown in this document.]
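Description:
pEJS664-pMCSG7-AcrIIC5Smu is a bacterial expression plasmid of about 5.7 kb, built on the pMCSG7 backbone, for producing a type II-C anti-CRISPR protein (AcrIIC5) from Simonsiella muelleri in E. coli. It is maintained through a ColE1/pBR322-type origin accompanied by the bom mobility region and the rop gene, which moderates copy number (the catalogue lists copy number as unknown). Selection is by ampicillin through the bla β-lactamase gene and its own promoter. A partial f1 origin and leftover fragments of a tetracycline resistance gene are also annotated; these are backbone remnants and are not expected to be functional markers.

The 459 bp insert, introduced by Gibson cloning, encodes the anti-CRISPR with an N-terminal 6xHis tag followed by a TEV protease site, allowing affinity purification and subsequent tag removal. The catalogue names "lacI" as the promoter, but the feature table shows the expression cassette as a T7 promoter with an adjacent lac operator and the T7 gene 10 ribosome binding site, closed by a T7 terminator. The lacI promoter instead drives the plasmid-borne lac repressor gene. This arrangement gives IPTG-inducible expression in hosts that supply T7 RNA polymerase. The automated annotation does not label the Acr coding region or its N-terminal tag. It does flag a short His-tag fragment and a T7 gene 10-derived fragment just upstream of the terminator, which lie downstream of the insert region and are probably vector sequence. The associated work concerns inhibition of Cas9 by AcrIIC4 and AcrIIC5, so the plasmid would provide recombinant AcrIIC5 protein for such studies.
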