Features (pLannotate 1.2.2; 18 found; start..end, strand, type, name):
     92..110     +  promoter       T7 promoter: promoter for bacteriophage T7 RNA polymerase
    111..135     +  protein_bind   lac operator: The lac repressor binds to the lac operator to inhibit transcription in E. coli. This inhibition can be relieved by adding lactose or isopropyl-β-D-thiogalactopyranoside (IPTG). lac repressor encoded by lacI
    150..172     +  RBS            RBS: efficient ribosome binding site from bacteriophage T7 gene 10 (Olins and Rangwala, 1989)
    704..721     +  CDS            9xHis (fragment): 9xHis affinity tag
    731..780     +  CDS            SET1 (fragment): solubility-enhancement tag derived from T7 phage gene 10B
    788..835     +  terminator     T7 terminator: transcription terminator for bacteriophage T7 RNA polymerase
    872..1102    +  rep_origin     f1 ori (fragment) (sequence partly withheld): f1 bacteriophage origin of replication; arrow indicates direction of (+) strand synthesis
   1145..1248    +  promoter       AmpR promoter: bla
   1249..2109    +  CDS            AmpR: β-lactamase; bla; confers resistance to ampicillin, carbenicillin, and related antibiotics
   2280..2868    +  rep_origin     ori: high-copy-number ColE1/pMB1/pBR322/pUC origin of replication
   3054..3193    -  misc_feature   bom: basis of mobility region from pBR322
   3295..3486    -  CDS            rop: Rop protein, which maintains plasmids at low copy number; rop
   3503..3883    +  CDS            YPB1_ECOLX: Protein predicted: Swiss-Prot protein existence level 4. From Escherichia coli.
   3955..4246    -  CDS            TcR (fragment): tetracycline efflux protein; tet; confers resistance to tetracycline
   4261..4282    -  protein_bind   CAP binding site: CAP binding activates transcription in the presence of cAMP. E. coli catabolite activator protein
   4295..5377    -  CDS            lacI: lac repressor; lacI; The lac repressor binds to the lac operator to inhibit transcription in E. coli. This inhibition can be relieved by adding lactose or isopropyl-β-D-thiogalactopyranoside (IPTG).
   5378..5455    -  promoter       lacI promoter: lacI
   5463..66      -  CDS            TcR (fragment) (across the origin): tetracycline efflux protein; tet; confers resistance to tetracycline
>Addgene plasmid #113441 | pEJS664-pMCSG7-AcrIIC5Smu | addgene full sequence | sequence record 225063 | Addgene NGS Result
TAGGCGCCAGCAACCGCACCTGTGGCGCCGGTGATGCCGGCCACGATGCGTCCGGCGTAGAGGATCGAGA
TCGATCTCGATCCCGCGAAATTAATACGACTCACTATAGGGGAATTGTGAGCGGATAACAATTCCCCTCT
AGAAATAATTTTGTTTAACTTTAAGAAGGAGATATACATATGCACCATCATCATCATCATTCTTCTGGTG
TAGATCTGGGTACCGAGAACCTGTACTTCCAATCCATGAACAACAGCATCAAGTTCCACGTGAGCTACGA
CGGTACCGCGCGTGCGCTGTTTAACACCAAGGAGCAGGCGGAAAAATACTGCCTGGTTGAGGAAATTAAC
GATGAGATGAACGGCTATAAGCGTAAAAGCTGGGAGGAAAAGCTGCGTGAGGAAAACTGCGCGAGCGTGC
AGGACTGGGTTGAGAAGAACTACACCAGCAGCTATAGCGACCTGTTCAACATCTGCGAGATTGAAGTGAG
CAGCGCGGGTCAACTGGTTAAGATCGACAACACCGAGGTGGACGATTTCGTTGAAAACTGCTATGGCTTT
ACCCTGGAGGACGATCTGGAGGAATTCAACAAGGCGAAACAGTACCTGCAAAAATTTTATGCGGAGTGCG
AAAACTAAAACATTGGAAGTGGATAACGGATCCGAATTCGAGCTCCGTCGACAAGCTTGCGGCCGCACTC
GAGCACCACCACCACCACCACTGAGATCCGGCTGCTAACAAAGCCCGAAAGGAAGCTGAGTTGGCTGCTG
CCACCGCTGAGCAATAACTAGCATAACCCCTTGGGGCCTCTAAACGGGTCTTGAGGGGTTTTTTGCTGAA
AGGAGGAACTATATCCGGATTGGCGAATGGG
[124 nt withheld, positions 872-995]
C
[91 nt withheld, positions 997-1087]
AGGGTGATGGTTCACATTAACGCTTACAATTTAGGTGGCACTTTTCGGGGAAATGTGCGCGGAACCCCTA
TTTGTTTATTTTTCTAAATACATTCAAATATGTATCCGCTCATGAGACAATAACCCTGATAAATGCTTCA
ATAATTTGAAAAAGGAAGAGTATGAGTATTCAACATTTCCGTGTCGCCCTTATTCCCTTTTTTGCGGCAT
TTTGCCTTCCTGTTTTTGCTCACCCAGAAACGCTGGTGAAAGTAAAAGATGCTGAAGATCAGTTGGGTGC
ACGAGTGGGTTACATCGAACTGGATCTCAACAGCGGTAAGATCCTTGAGAGTTTTCGCCCCGAAGAACGT
TTTCCAATGATGAGCACTTTTAAAGTTCTGCTATGTGGCGCGGTATTATCCCGTATTGACGCCGGGCAAG
AGCAACTCGGTCGCCGCATACACTATTCTCAGAATGACTTGGTTGAGTACTCACCAGTCACAGAAAAGCA
TCTTACGGATGGCATGACAGTAAGAGAATTATGCAGTGCTGCCATAACCATGAGTGATAACACTGCGGCC
AACTTACTTCTGACAACGATCGGAGGACCGAAGGAGCTAACCGCTTTTTTGCACAACATGGGGGATCATG
TAACTCGCCTTGATCGTTGGGAACCGGAGCTGAATGAAGCCATACCAAACGACGAGCGTGACACCACGAT
GCCTGCAGCAATGGCAACAACGTTGCGCAAACTATTAACTGGCGAACTACTTACTCTAGCTTCCCGGCAA
CAATTAATAGACTGGATGGAGGCGGATAAAGTTGCAGGACCACTTCTGCGCTCGGCCCTTCCGGCTGGCT
GGTTTATTGCTGATAAATCTGGAGCCGGTGAGCGTGGGTCTCGCGGTATCATTGCAGCACTGGGGCCAGA
TGGTAAGCCCTCCCGTATCGTAGTTATCTACACGACGGGGAGTCAGGCAACTATGGATGAACGAAATAGA
CAGATCGCTGAGATAGGTGCCTCACTGATTAAGCATTGGTAACTGTCAGACCAAGTTTACTCATATATAC
TTTAGATTGATTTAAAACTTCATTTTTAATTTAAAAGGATCTAGGTGAAGATCCTTTTTGATAATCTCAT
GACCAAAATCCCTTAACGTGAGTTTTCGTTCCACTGAGCGTCAGACCCCGTAGAAAAGATCAAAGGATCT
TCTTGAGATCCTTTTTTTCTGCGCGTAATCTGCTGCTTGCAAACAAAAAAACCACCGCTACCAGCGGTGG
TTTGTTTGCCGGATCAAGAGCTACCAACTCTTTTTCCGAAGGTAACTGGCTTCAGCAGAGCGCAGATACC
AAATACTGTCCTTCTAGTGTAGCCGTAGTTAGGCCACCACTTCAAGAACTCTGTAGCACCGCCTACATAC
CTCGCTCTGCTAATCCTGTTACCAGTGGCTGCTGCCAGTGGCGATAAGTCGTGTCTTACCGGGTTGGACT
CAAGACGATAGTTACCGGATAAGGCGCAGCGGTCGGGCTGAACGGGGGGTTCGTGCACACAGCCCAGCTT
GGAGCGAACGACCTACACCGAACTGAGATACCTACAGCGTGAGCTATGAGAAAGCGCCACGCTTCCCGAA
GGGAGAAAGGCGGACAGGTATCCGGTAAGCGGCAGGGTCGGAACAGGAGAGCGCACGAGGGAGCTTCCAG
GGGGAAACGCCTGGTATCTTTATAGTCCTGTCGGGTTTCGCCACCTCTGACTTGAGCGTCGATTTTTGTG
ATGCTCGTCAGGGGGGCGGAGCCTATGGAAAAACGCCAGCAACGCGGCCTTTTTACGGTTCCTGGCCTTT
TGCTGGCCTTTTGCTCACATGTTCTTTCTTGCGTTATCCCCTGATTCTGTGGATAACCGTATTACCGCCT
TTGAGTGAGCTGATACCGCTCGCCGCAGCCGAACGACCGAGCGCAGCGAGTCAGTGAGCGAGGAAGCGGA
AGAGCGCCTGATGCGGTATTTTCTCCTTACGCATCTGTGCGGTATTTCACACCGCAATGGTGCACTCTCA
GTACAATCTGCTCTGATGCCGCATAGTTAAGCCAGTATACACTCCGCTATCGCTACGTGACTGGGTCATG
GCTGCGCCCCGACACCCGCCAACACCCGCTGACGCGCCCTGACGGGCTTGTCTGCTCCCGGCATCCGCTT
ACAGACAAGCTGTGACCGTCTCCGGGAGCTGCATGTGTCAGAGGTTTTCACCGTCATCACCGAAACGCGC
GAGGCAGCTGCGGTAAAGCTCATCAGCGTGGTCGTGAAGCGATTCACAGATGTCTGCCTGTTCATCCGCG
TCCAGCTCGTTGAGTTTCTCCAGAAGCGTTAATGTCTGGCTTCTGATAAAGCGGGCCATGTTAAGGGCGG
TTTTTTCCTGTTTGGTCACTGATGCCTCCGTGTAAGGGGGATTTCTGTTCATGGGGGTAATGATACCGAT
GAAACGAGAGAGGATGCTCACGATACGGGTTACTGATGATGAACATGCCCGGTTACTGGAACGTTGTGAG
GGTAAACAACTGGCGGTATGGATGCGGCGGGACCAGAGAAAAATCACTCAGGGTCAATGCCAGCGCTTCG
TTAATACAGATGTAGGTGTTCCACAGGGTAGCCAGCAGCATCCTGCGATGCAGATCCGGAACATAATGGT
GCAGGGCGCTGACTTCCGCGTTTCCAGACTTTACGAAACACGGAAACCGAAGACCATTCATGTTGTTGCT
CAGGTCGCAGACGTTTTGCAGCAGCAGTTGCTTCACGTTCGCTCGCGTATCGGTGATTCATTCTGCTAAC
CAGTAAGGCAACCCCGCCAGCCTAGCCGGGTCCTCAACGACAGGAGCACGATCATGCGCACCCGTGGGGC
CGCCATGCCGGCGATAATGGCCTGCTTCTCGCCGAAACGTTTGGTGGCGGGACCAGTGACGAAGGCTTGA
GCGAGGGCGTGCAAGATTCCGAATACCGCAAGCGACAGGCCGATCATCGTCGCGCTCCAGCGAAAGCGGT
CCTCGCCGAAAATGACCCAGAGCGCTGCCGGCACCTGTCCTACGAGTTGCATGATAAAGAAGACAGTCAT
AAGTGCGGCGACGATAGTCATGCCCCGCGCCCACCGGAAGGAGCTGACTGGGTTGAAGGCTCTCAAGGGC
ATCGGTCGAGATCCCGGTGCCTAATGAGTGAGCTAACTTACATTAATTGCGTTGCGCTCACTGCCCGCTT
TCCAGTCGGGAAACCTGTCGTGCCAGCTGCATTAATGAATCGGCCAACGCGCGGGGAGAGGCGGTTTGCG
TATTGGGCGCCAGGGTGGTTTTTCTTTTCACCAGTGAGACGGGCAACAGCTGATTGCCCTTCACCGCCTG
GCCCTGAGAGAGTTGCAGCAAGCGGTCCACGCTGGTTTGCCCCAGCAGGCGAAAATCCTGTTTGATGGTG
GTTAACGGCGGGATATAACATGAGCTGTCTTCGGTATCGTCGTATCCCACTACCGAGATATCCGCACCAA
CGCGCAGCCCGGACTCGGTAATGGCGCGCATTGCGCCCAGCGCCATCTGATCGTTGGCAACCAGCATCGC
AGTGGGAACGATGCCCTCATTCAGCATTTGCATGGTTTGTTGAAAACCGGACATGGCACTCCAGTCGCCT
TCCCGTTCCGCTATCGGCTGAATTTGATTGCGAGTGAGATATTTATGCCAGCCAGCCAGACGCAGACGCG
CCGAGACAGAACTTAATGGGCCCGCTAACAGCGCGATTTGCTGGTGACCCAATGCGACCAGATGCTCCAC
GCCCAGTCGCGTACCGTCTTCATGGGAGAAAATAATACTGTTGATGGGTGTCTGGTCAGAGACATCAAGA
AATAACGCCGGAACATTAGTGCAGGCAGCTTCCACAGCAATGGCATCCTGGTCATCCAGCGGATAGTTAA
TGATCAGCCCACTGACGCGTTGCGCGAGAAGATTGTGCACCGCCGCTTTACAGGCTTCGACGCCGCTTCG
TTCTACCATCGACACCACCACGCTGGCACCCAGTTGATCGGCGCGAGATTTAATCGCCGCGACAATTTGC
GACGGCGCGTGCAGGGCCAGACTGGAGGTGGCAACGCCAATCAGCAACGACTGTTTGCCCGCCAGTTGTT
GTGCCACGCGGTTGGGAATGTAATTCAGCTCCGCCATCGCCGCTTCCACTTTTTCCCGCGTTTTCGCAGA
AACGTGGCTGGCCTGGTTCACCACGCGGGAAACGGTCTGATAAGAGACACCGGCATACTCTGCGACATCG
TATAACGTTACTGGTTTCACATTCACCACCCTGAATTGACTCTCTTCCGGGCGCTATCATGCCATACCGC
GAAAGGTTTTGCGCCATTCGATGGTGTCCGGGATCTCGACGCTCTCCCTTATGCGACTCCTGCATTAGGA
AGCAGCCCAGTAGTAGGTTGAGGCCGTTGAGCACCGCCGCCGCAAGGAATGGTGCATGCAAGGAGATGGC
GCCCAACAGTCCCCCGGCCACGGGGCCTGCCACCATACCCACGCCGAAACAAGCGCTCATGAGCCCGAAG
TGGCGAGCCCGATCTTCCCCATCGGTGATGTCGGCGATA
